>Addgene plasmid #197763 | pMC-9-NtEU-11 | addgene full sequence | sequence record 391123 | Addgene NGS Result
GTCAGTGAGCGAGGAAGCGGAAGAGCGCCCAATACGCAAACCGCCTCTCCCCGCGCGTTGGCCGATTCAT
TAATCACTCTGTGGTCTCAGCTTAAAGCAGAATGCTGAGCTAAAAGAAAGGCTTTTTCCATTTTCGAGAG
ACAATGAGAAAAGAAGAAGAAGAAGAAGAAGAAGAAGAAGAAGAAGAAGAAAAGAGTAAATAATAAAGCC
CCACAGGAGGCGAAGTTCTTGTAGCTCCATGTTATCTAAGTTATTGATATTGTTTGCCCTATATTTTATT
TCTGTCATTGTGTATGTTTTGTTCAGTTTCGATCTCCTTGCAAAATGCAGAGATTATGAGATGAATAAAC
TAAGTTATATTATTATACGTGTTAATATTCTCCTCCTCTCTCTAGCTAGCCTTTTGTTTTCTCTTTTTCT
TATTTGATTTTCTTTAAATCAATCCATTTTAGGAGAGGGCCAGGGAGTGATCCAGCAAAACATGAAGATT
AGAAGAAACTTCCCTCTTTTTTTTCCTGAAAACAATTTAACGTCGAGATTTATCTCTTTTTGTAATGGAA
TCATTTCTACAGTTATGACCGCTTGAGACCACGAAGTGGCTCTTCAGTGGACGAAAGGGCCTCGTGATAC
GCCTATTTTTATAGGTTAATGTCATGATAATAATGGTTTCTTAGACGTCAGGTGGCACTTTTCGGGGAAA
TGTGCGCGGAACCCCTATTTGTTTATTTTTCTAAATACATTCAAATATGTATCCGCTCATGAGACAATAA
CCCTGATAAATGCTTCAATAATATTGAAAAAGGAAGAGTATGCGCTCACGCAACTGGTCCAGAACCTTGA
CCGAACGCAGCGGTGGTAACGGCGCAGTGGCGGTTTTCATGGCTTGTTATGACTGTTTTTTTTTGGGGTA
CAGTCTATGCCTCGGGCATCCAAGCAGCAAGCGCGTTACGCCGTGGGTCGATGTTTGATGTTATGGAGCA
GCAACGATGTTACGCAGCAGGGCAGTCGCCCTAAAACAAAGTTAAACATCATGAGGGAAGCGGTGATCGC
CGAAGTATCGACTCAACTATCAGAGGTAGTTGGCGTCATCGAGCGCCATCTCGAACCGACGTTGCTGGCC
GTACATTTGTACGGCTCCGCAGTGGATGGCGGCCTGAAGCCACACAGCGATATTGATTTGCTGGTTACGG
TGACCGTAAGGCTTGATGAAACAACGCGGCGAGCTTTGATCAACGACCTTTTGGAAACTTCGGCTTCCCC
TGGAGAGAGCGAGATTCTCCGCGCTGTAGAAGTCACCATTGTTGTGCACGACGACATCATTCCGTGGCGT
TATCCAGCTAAGCGCGAACTGCAATTTGGAGAATGGCAGCGCAATGACATTCTTGCAGGTATCTTCGAGC
CAGCCACGATCGACATTGATCTGGCTATCTTGCTGACAAAAGCAAGAGAACATAGCGTTGCCTTGGTAGG
TCCAGCGGCGGAGGAACTCTTTGATCCGGTTCCTGAACAGGATCTATTTGAGGCGCTAAATGAAACCTTA
ACGCTATGGAACTCGCCGCCCGACTGGGCTGGCGATGAGCGAAATGTAGTGCTTACGTTGTCCCGCATTT
GGTACAGCGCAGTAACCGGCAAAATCGCGCCGAAGGATGTCGCTGCCGACTGGGCAATGGAGCGCCTGCC
GGCCCAGTATCAGCCCGTCATACTTGAAGCTAGACAGGCTTATCTTGGACAAGAAGAAGATCGCTTGGCC
TCGCGCGCAGATCAGTTGGAAGAATTTGTCCATTACGTAAAAGGCGAGATCACCAAGGTAGTCGGCAAAT
AACTGTCAGACCAAGTTTACTCATATATACTTTAGATTGATTTAAAACTTCATTTTTAATTTAAAAGGAT
CTAGGTGAAGATCCTTTTTGATAATCTCATGACCAAAATCCCTTAACGTGAGTTTTCGTTCCACTGAGCG
TCAGACCCCGTAGAAAAGATCAAAGGATCTTCTTGAGATCCTTTTTTTCTGCGCGTAATCTGCTGCTTGC
AAACAAAAAAACCACCGCTACCAGCGGTGGTTTGTTTGCCGGATCAAGAGCTACCAACTCTTTTTCCGAA
GGTAACTGGCTTCAGCAGAGCGCAGATACCAAATACTGTTCTTCTAGTGTAGCCGTAGTTAGGCCACCAC
TTCAAGAACTCTGTAGCACCGCCTACATACCTCGCTCTGCTAATCCTGTTACCAGTGGCTGCTGCCAGTG
GCGATAAGTCGTGTCTTACCGGGTTGGACTCAAGACGATAGTTACCGGATAAGGCGCAGCGGTCGGGCTG
AACGGGGGGTTCGTGCACACAGCCCAGCTTGGAGCGAACGACCTACACCGAACTGAGATACCTACAGCGT
GAGCTATGAGAAAGCGCCACGCTTCCCGAAGGGAGAAAGGCGGACAGGTATCCGGTAAGCGGCAGGGTCG
GAACAGGAGAGCGCACGAGGGAGCTTCCAGGGGGAAACGCCTGGTATCTTTATAGTCCTGTCGGGTTTCG
CCACCTCTGACTTGAGCGTCGATTTTTGTGATGCTCGTCAGGGGGGCGGAGCCTATGGAAAAACGCCAGC
AACGCGGCCTTTTTACGGTTCCTGGCCTTTTGCTGGCCTTTTGCTCACATGTTCTTTCCTGCGTTATCCC
CTGATTCTGTGGATAACCGTATTACCGCCTTTGAGTGAGCTGATACCGCTCGCCGCAGCCGAACGACCGA
GCGCAGCGA
Features (pLannotate 1.2.2; 7 found; start..end, strand, type, name):
      1..23      +  rep_origin     RSF ori (fragment): Plasmids containing the RSF 1030 origin of replication can be propagated in E. coli cells that contain additional plasmids with compatible origins.
     25..74      +  CDS            lacI (fragment): lac repressor; lacI; The lac repressor binds to the lac operator to inhibit transcription in E. coli. This inhibition can be relieved by adding lactose or isopropyl-β-D-thiogalactopyranoside (IPTG).
    705..809     +  promoter       AmpR promoter: bla
    800..880     -  CDS            int (fragment): INT2_ECOLX - Protein inferred from homology: Swiss-Prot protein existence level 3. Putative integrase believed to be involved in the insertion of antibiotic resistance genes into plasmids and transposons. From Escherichia coli.
    968..1024    +  CDS            GmR (fragment): gentamycin acetyltransferase; aacC1; confers resistance to gentamycin
   1031..1819    +  CDS            aadA: S3AD_ECOLX - Experimental evidence at protein level: Swiss-Prot protein existence level 1. Mediates bacterial resistance to the antibiotics streptomycin and spectinomycin. From Escherichia coli.
   1993..2581    +  rep_origin     ori: high-copy-number ColE1/pMB1/pBR322/pUC origin of replication
