[The description below was written by a language model from this plasmid's Addgene catalogue record and pLannotate feature annotations shown in this document.]
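Description:
pMC-9-NtEU-11 is a Level 0 Phytobrick (MoClo) part plasmid from a modular vector toolkit and parts library for plant genome engineering. It is a small (about 2.7 kb) E. coli cloning plasmid derived from the self-made backbone pMC-9-ccdB-11. The backbone name suggests that the part replaced a ccdB counter-selection cassette, although the record lists the cloning sites as unknown. It replicates from a high-copy ColE1/pUC-type origin. Selection is with spectinomycin, conferred by a full-length aadA gene (streptomycin/spectinomycin adenylyltransferase) that lies downstream of an AmpR (bla) promoter.

The payload is the NtEU terminator, a 486 bp transcription terminator sequence from Nicotiana tabacum. The automated feature table does not annotate it, but it most likely sits in the unannotated stretch between the short lacI fragment and the AmpR promoter. The other hits (short fragments of an RSF origin, lacI, an integron integrase and a gentamicin acetyltransferase) are small remnants. They are probably carried along with the backbone and the aadA cassette rather than functional elements. Although catalogued as a plant expression vector, the plasmid has no promoter, coding sequence or plant selectable marker of its own, so it is not expressed directly in plants. It serves instead as a stored, standardized terminator module. In MoClo-style assembly, Level 0 parts are released by Type IIS restriction enzymes with defined overhangs and joined in order with promoter and coding-sequence parts to build transcription units. The "9" and "11" in the name presumably denote the flanking positions in the toolkit's assembly scheme, though the record does not define them.
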