Addgene plasmid #197763: pMC-9-NtEU-11
Purpose: Phytobrick (MoClo) Level 0 Part
Depositing lab: Daniel Voytas. Depositing organization: University of Minnesota. Publication: An extensible vector toolkit and parts library for advanced engineering of plant genomes. Chamness JC, Kumar J, Cruz AJ, Rhuby E, Holum MJ, Cody JP, Tibebu R, Gamo ME, Starker CG, Zhang F, Voytas DF. Plant Genome. 2023 Mar 9:e20312. doi: 10.1002/tpg2.20312. PubMed 36896468.
Backbone
  Vector backbone: pMC-9-ccdB-11
  Backbone manufacturer: Self-made
  Vector type: Plant Expression
Growth in bacteria
  Bacterial resistance: Spectinomycin, 50 μg/mL
  Growth temperature: 37°C
  Growth strain: DH5alpha
  Copy number: High Copy
Gene/Insert
  Gene/Insert name: NtEU terminator
  Species: Nicotiana tabacum
  Insert size (bp): 486
  Cloning method: Restriction Enzyme; 5′ cloning site Unknown (unknown if destroyed)
Terms and licenses: Academic/Nonprofit Terms; Industry Terms: Not Available to Industry
Depositor comments: Please visit https://doi.org/10.1101/2022.10.15.511792 for bioRxiv preprint.
How to cite: pMC-9-NtEU-11 was a gift from Daniel Voytas (Addgene plasmid # 197763 ; http://n2t.net/addgene:197763 ; RRID:Addgene_197763)
